Addgene plasmid #114298: pWPI-E2F3
Purpose: Constitutive expression of the E2F3 protein
Depositing lab: Patrick Salmon. Depositing organization: University of Geneva. Publication: Overexpression of E2F3 promotes proliferation of functional human beta cells without induction of apoptosis. Rady B, Chen Y, Vaca P, Wang Q, Wang Y, Salmon P, Oberholzer J. Cell Cycle. 2013 Aug 15;12(16):2691-702. doi: 10.4161/cc.25834. Epub 2013 Jul 29. PubMed 23907129.
Backbone
  Vector backbone: pWPI-DEST
  Vector type: Lentiviral
  Selectable markers: GFP
Growth in bacteria
  Bacterial resistance: Ampicillin, 100 μg/mL
  Growth temperature: 37°C
  Growth strain: NEB Stable
  Copy number: High Copy
Gene/Insert
  Gene/Insert name: E2F3
  Species: H. sapiens (human)
  Entrez Gene: E2F3 (a.k.a. E2F-3)
  Cloning method: Gateway Cloning
Terms and licenses: Academic/Nonprofit Terms; Industry Terms: Not Available to Industry
Depositor comments: Due to the role of the transgene in cell proliferation, lentivectors produced with human-tropic envelopes must be produced in BSL2+/BSL3 conditions.
How to cite: pWPI-E2F3 was a gift from Patrick Salmon (Addgene plasmid # 114298 ; http://n2t.net/addgene:114298 ; RRID:Addgene_114298)
