[The description below was written by a language model from this plasmid's Addgene catalogue record and pLannotate feature annotations shown in this document.]
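Description:
pWPI-E2F3 is an HIV-1-derived lentiviral transfer plasmid for constitutive expression of human E2F3, built by Gateway recombination into the pWPI-DEST backbone. It is propagated in E. coli through a high-copy ColE1/pUC-type origin with ampicillin selection (AmpR under its own bla promoter). The backbone outside the viral cassette also carries remnants of older vectors, including an SV40 promoter followed by gpt fragments, SV40 small t intron and poly(A) sequences, and fragments of tet, rop and bom, none of which the record describes as functional. Two sequence records, one from the depositor and one from repository sequencing, are about 12.6 kb, differ by two nucleotides in length, and show the same feature order from different start coordinates.

Between the LTR sequences, the vector genome contains the Ψ packaging signal with a partial gag region, the Rev response element for Rev-dependent nuclear export, and the cPPT/CTS, which aids nuclear import. The EF-1α promoter with its intron drives a bicistronic transcript. The E2F3 coding sequence, flanked by attB1 and attB2 sites left by Gateway cloning, is followed by an EMCV IRES and EGFP, so transduced cells can be identified or sorted by green fluorescence, the only eukaryotic marker listed. A WPRE downstream enhances transcript expression. The 3' LTR region is annotated as truncated and is preceded by a loxP site; such a site would be copied to both ends of the provirus during reverse transcription, potentially permitting Cre-mediated excision.

E2F3 is a transcription activator controlling G1-to-S progression, and the associated study used its overexpression to promote proliferation of human beta cells. Because the transgene promotes proliferation, the depositor advises elevated biosafety containment for vectors made with human-tropic envelopes.
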