Features (pLannotate 1.2.2; 39 found; start..end, strand, type, name):
    377..634     +  LTR            5' LTR (truncated): truncated 5' long terminal repeat (LTR) from HIV-1
    681..806     +  misc_feature   HIV-1 Ψ: packaging signal of human immunodeficiency virus type 1
    790..1153    +  CDS            HIV-1 gag (fragment): gag protein from human immunodeficiency virus 1; gag
   1299..1532    +  misc_feature   RRE: The Rev response element (RRE) of HIV-1 allows for Rev-dependent mRNA export from the nucleus to the cytoplasm.
   1909..2009    +  CDS            Rev (fragment): human immunodeficiency virus 1 (HIV-1) Rev protein; rev; enhances nuclear export of unspliced and incompletely spliced viral mRNAs
   2046..2112    +  CDS            small t antigen (fragment): SV40 (simian virus 40) small t antigen
   2138..2349    +  promoter       EF-1α core promoter: core promoter for human elongation factor EF-1α
   2350..2458    +  intron         EF-1α intron A (fragment): intron upstream of the start codon of human EF-1α
   3084..3287    +  intron         EF-1α intron A: truncated intron upstream of the start codon of human EF-1α
   3344..3461    +  misc_feature   cPPT/CTS: central polypurine tract and central termination sequence of HIV-1
   3492..3516    +  protein_bind   attB1: mutant version of attB; recombination site for the Gateway® BP reaction BP Clonase™
   3522..4916    +  CDS            E2F3: E2F3_HUMAN - Also known as KIAA0075. Experimental evidence at protein level: Swiss-Prot protein existence level 1. Transcription activator that binds DNA cooperatively with DP proteins through the E2 recognition site, 5'-TTTC[CG]CGC-3' found in the promoter region of a number of genes whose products are involved in cell cycle regulation or in DNA replication. The DRTF1/E2F complex functions in the control of cell-cycle progression from G1 to S phase. E2F3 binds specifically to RB1 in a cell-cycle dependent manner. Inhibits adipogenesis, probably through the repression of CEBPA binding to its t
   4920..4944    -  protein_bind   attB2: mutant version of attB; recombination site for the Gateway® BP reaction BP Clonase™
   4986..5537    +  misc_feature   IRES: internal ribosome entry site (IRES) of the encephalomyocarditis virus (EMCV)
   5540..6256    +  CDS            EGFP: EGFP is a basic (constitutively fluorescent) green fluorescent protein published in 1996, derived from Aequorea victoria. It is reported to be a rapidly-maturing weak dimer with moderate acid sensitivity.
   6257..6274    +  misc_feature   MCS (fragment): multiple cloning site
   6312..6354    +  misc_feature   MCS (fragment): pBluescript multiple cloning site
   6364..6952    +  misc_feature   WPRE: woodchuck hepatitis virus posttranscriptional regulatory element
   6996..7100    +  CDS            nef (fragment): NEF_HV1LA - Experimental evidence at protein level: Swiss-Prot protein existence level 1. Extracellular Nef protein targets CD4(+) T-lymphocytes for apoptosis by interacting with CXCR4 surface receptors. From Human immunodeficiency virus type 1 group M subtype B (isolate Lai) (HIV-1).
   7121..7154    +  protein_bind   loxP: Cre-mediated recombination occurs in the 8-bp core sequence (GCATACAT). Cre recombinase
   7174..7354    +  LTR            5' LTR (truncated): truncated 5' long terminal repeat (LTR) from HIV-1
   7379..7397    -  promoter       SP6 promoter: promoter for bacteriophage SP6 RNA polymerase
   7625..7904    +  CDS            TcR (fragment): tetracycline efflux protein; tet; confers resistance to tetracycline
   7905..7953    -  misc_feature   bom (fragment): basis of mobility region from pBR322
   8055..8090    -  CDS            rop (fragment): Rop protein, which maintains plasmids at low copy number; rop
   8185..8289    +  promoter       AmpR promoter: bla
   8290..9150    +  CDS            AmpR: β-lactamase; bla; confers resistance to ampicillin, carbenicillin, and related antibiotics
   9321..9909    +  rep_origin     ori: high-copy-number ColE1/pMB1/pBR322/pUC origin of replication
  10092..10148   +  CDS            lacI (fragment): lac repressor; lacI; The lac repressor binds to the lac operator to inhibit transcription in E. coli. This inhibition can be relieved by adding lactose or isopropyl-β-D-thiogalactopyranoside (IPTG).
  10155..10484   +  promoter       SV40 promoter: SV40 enhancer and early promoter
  10684..10803   +  CDS            gpt (fragment): XGPT_ECOLI - Also known as gpp, gxu. Experimental evidence at protein level: Swiss-Prot protein existence level 1. Purine salvage pathway enzyme that catalyzes the transfer of the ribosyl-5-phosphate group from 5-phospho-alpha-D-ribose 1- diphosphate (PRPP) to the N9 position of the 6-oxopurines guanine and xanthine to form the corresponding ribonucleotides GMP (guanosine 5'- monophosphate) and XMP (xanthosine 5'-monophosphate), with the release of PPi. To a lesser extent, also acts on hypoxanthine (PubMed:9100006, PubMed:3886014). Does not ribophosphorylate adenine (PubMed:3886014). From Esch
  10803..11138   +  CDS            gpt (fragment): XGPT_ECOLI - Also known as gpp, gxu. Experimental evidence at protein level: Swiss-Prot protein existence level 1. Purine salvage pathway enzyme that catalyzes the transfer of the ribosyl-5-phosphate group from 5-phospho-alpha-D-ribose 1- diphosphate (PRPP) to the N9 position of the 6-oxopurines guanine and xanthine to form the corresponding ribonucleotides GMP (guanosine 5'- monophosphate) and XMP (xanthosine 5'-monophosphate), with the release of PPi. To a lesser extent, also acts on hypoxanthine (PubMed:9100006, PubMed:3886014). Does not ribophosphorylate adenine (PubMed:3886014). From Esch
  11233..11538   +  CDS            frsA (fragment): FRSA_ECOLI - Also known as yafA. Experimental evidence at protein level: Swiss-Prot protein existence level 1. Catalyzes the hydrolysis of esters (PubMed:15808744). Displays esterase activity toward pNP-butyrate (PubMed:15808744). May stimulate mixed-acid fermentation by acting as a fermentation/respiration switch that down-regulates respiration and up- regulates fermentation rates (PubMed:15169777). From Escherichia coli (strain K12).
  11542..11616   +  CDS            small t antigen (fragment): SV40 (simian virus 40) small t antigen
  11618..11683   +  intron         small t intron: SV40 (simian virus 40) small t antigen intron
  11813..11833   +  CDS            SV40 NLS: nuclear localization signal of SV40 (simian virus 40) large T antigen
  12152..12235   +  CDS            large T antigen (fragment): large T antigen from SV40 (simian virus 40)
  12258..12392   +  polyA_signal   SV40 poly(A) signal: SV40 polyadenylation signal
  12560..329     +  CDS            nef (fragment) (across the origin): NEF_HV1BR - Experimental evidence at protein level: Swiss-Prot protein existence level 1. Extracellular Nef protein targets CD4(+) T-lymphocytes for apoptosis by interacting with CXCR4 surface receptors (PubMed:14990729). From Human immunodeficiency virus type 1 group M subtype B (isolate BRU/LAI) (HIV-1).
>Addgene plasmid #114298 | pWPI-E2F3 | depositor full sequence | sequence record 215789 | Full Sequence
TGGAAGGGCTAATTCACTCCCAAAGAAGACAAGATATCCTTGATCTGTGGATCTACCACACACAAGGCTA
CTTCCCTGATTAGCAGAACTACACACCAGGGCCAGGGGTCAGATATCCACTGACCTTTGGATGGTGCTAC
AAGCTAGTACCAGTTGAGCCAGATAAGGTAGAAGAGGCCAATAAAGGAGAGAACACCAGCTTGTTACACC
CTGTGAGCCTGCATGGGATGGATGACCCGGAGAGAGAAGTGTTAGAGTGGAGGTTTGACAGCCGCCTAGC
ATTTCATCACGTGGCCCGAGAGCTGCATCCGGAGTACTTCAAGAACTGCTGATATCGAGCTTGCTACAAG
GGACTTTCCGCTGGGGACTTTCCAGGGAGGCGTGGCCTGGGCGGGACTGGGGAGTGGCGAGCCCTCAGAT
CCTGCATATAAGCAGCTGCTTTTTGCCTGTACTGGGTCTCTCTGGTTAGACCAGATCTGAGCCTGGGAGC
TCTCTGGCTAACTAGGGAACCCACTGCTTAAGCCTCAATAAAGCTTGCCTTGAGTGCTTCAAGTAGTGTG
TGCCCGTCTGTTGTGTGACTCTGGTAACTAGAGATCCCTCAGACCCTTTTAGTCAGTGTGGAAAATCTCT
AGCAGTGGCGCCCGAACAGGGACTTGAAAGCGAAAGGGAAACCAGAGGAGCTCTCTCGACGCAGGACTCG
GCTTGCTGAAGCGCGCACGGCAAGAGGCGAGGGGCGGCGACTGGTGAGTACGCCAAAAATTTTGACTAGC
GGAGGCTAGAAGGAGAGAGATGGGTGCGAGAGCGTCAGTATTAAGCGGGGGAGAATTAGATCGCGATGGG
AAAAAATTCGGTTAAGGCCAGGGGGAAAGAAAAAATATAAATTAAAACATATAGTATGGGCAAGCAGGGA
GCTAGAACGATTCGCAGTTAATCCTGGCCTGTTAGAAACATCAGAAGGCTGTAGACAAATACTGGGACAG
CTACAACCATCCCTTCAGACAGGATCAGAAGAACTTAGATCATTATATAATACAGTAGCAACCCTCTATT
GTGTGCATCAAAGGATAGAGATAAAAGACACCAAGGAAGCTTTAGACAAGATAGAGGAAGAGCAAAACAA
AAGTAAGACCACCGCACAGCAAGCGGCCGCTGATCTTCAGACCTGGAGGAGGAGATATGAGGGACAATTG
GAGAAGTGAATTATATAAATATAAAGTAGTAAAAATTGAACCATTAGGAGTAGCACCCACCAAGGCAAAG
AGAAGAGTGGTGCAGAGAGAAAAAAGAGCAGTGGGAATAGGAGCTTTGTTCCTTGGGTTCTTGGGAGCAG
CAGGAAGCACTATGGGCGCAGCGTCAATGACGCTGACGGTACAGGCCAGACAATTATTGTCTGGTATAGT
GCAGCAGCAGAACAATTTGCTGAGGGCTATTGAGGCGCAACAGCATCTGTTGCAACTCACAGTCTGGGGC
ATCAAGCAGCTCCAGGCAAGAATCCTGGCTGTGGAAAGATACCTAAAGGATCAACAGCTCCTGGGGATTT
GGGGTTGCTCTGGAAAACTCATTTGCACCACTGCTGTGCCTTGGAATGCTAGTTGGAGTAATAAATCTCT
GGAACAGATTTGGAATCACACGACCTGGATGGAGTGGGACAGAGAAATTAACAATTACACAAGCTTAATA
CACTCCTTAATTGAAGAATCGCAAAACCAGCAAGAAAAGAATGAACAAGAATTATTGGAATTAGATAAAT
GGGCAAGTTTGTGGAATTGGTTTAACATAACAAATTGGCTGTGGTATATAAAATTATTCATAATGATAGT
AGGAGGCTTGGTAGGTTTAAGAATAGTTTTTGCTGTACTTTCTATAGTGAATAGAGTTAGGCAGGGATAT
TCACCATTATCGTTTCAGACCCACCTCCCAACCCCGAGGGGACCCGACAGGCCCGAAGGAATAGAAGAAG
AAGGTGGAGAGAGAGACAGAGACAGATCCATTCGATTAGTGAACGGATCTCGACGGTATCGATGTCGACG
ATAAGCTTTGCAAAGATGGATAAAGTTTTAAACAGAGAGGAATCTTTGCAGCTAATGGACCTTCTAGGTC
TTGAAAGGAGTGGGAATTGGCTCCGGTGCCCGTCAGTGGGCAGAGCGCACATCGCCCACAGTCCCCGAGA
AGTTGGGGGGAGGGGTCGGCAATTGAACCGGTGCCTAGAGAAGGTGGCGCGGGGTAAACTGGGAAAGTGA
TGTCGTGTACTGGCTCCGCCTTTTTCCCGAGGGTGGGGGAGAACCGTATATAAGTGCAGTAGTCGCCGTG
AACGTTCTTTTTCGCAACGGGTTTGCCGCCAGAACACAGGTAAGTGCCGTGTGTGGTTCCCGCGGGCCTG
GCCTCTTTACGGGTTATGGCCCTTGCGTGCCTTGAATTACTTCCACTGGCTGCAGTACGTGATTCTTGAT
CCCGAGCTTCGGGTTGGAAGTGGGTGGGAGAGTTCGAGGCCTTGCGCTTAAGGAGCCCCTTCGCCTCGTG
CTTGAGTTGAGGCCTGGCCTGGGCGCTGGGGCCGCCGCGTGCGAATCTGGTGGCACCTTCGCGCCTGTCT
CGCTGCTTTCGATAAGTCTCTAGCCATTTAAAATTTTTGATGACCTGCTGCGACGCTTTTTTTCTGGCAA
GATAGTCTTGTAAATGCGGGCCAAGATCTGCACACTGGTATTTCGGTTTTTGGGGCCGCGGGCGGCGACG
GGGCCCGTGCGTCCCAGCGCACATGTTCGGCGAGGCGGGGCCTGCGAGCGCGGCCACCGAGAATCGGACG
GGGGTAGTCTCAAGCTGGCCGGCCTGCTCTGGTGCCTGGCCTCGCGCCGCCGTGTATCGCCCCGCCCTGG
GCGGCAAGGCTGGCCCGGTCGGCACCAGTTGCGTGAGCGGAAAGATGGCCGCTTCCCGGCCCTGCTGCAG
GGAGCTCAAAATGGAGGACGCGGCGCTCGGGAGAGCGGGCGGGTGAGTCACCCACACAAAGGAAAAGGGC
CTTTCCGTCCTCAGCCGTCGCTTCATGTGACTCCACGGAGTACCGGGCGCCGTCCAGGCACCTCGATTAG
TTCTCGAGCTTTTGGAGTACGTCGTCTTTAGGTTGGGGGGAGGGGTTTTATGCGATGGAGTTTCCCCACA
CTGAGTGGGTGGAGACTGAAGTTAGGCCAGCTTGGCACTTGATGTAATTCTCCTTGGAATTTGCCCTTTT
TGAGTTTGGATCTTGGTTCATTCTCAAGCCTCAGACAGTGGTTCAAAGTTTTTTTCTTCCATTTCAGGTG
TCGTGAGGAATTTCGACATTTAAATTTAATTAATCTCGACGGTATCGGTTAACTTTTAAAAGAAAAGGGG
GGATTGGGGGGTACAGTGCAGGGGAAAGAATAGTAGACATAATAGCAACAGACATACAAACTAAAGAATT
ACAAAAACAAATTACAAAAATTCAAAATTTTCCGATCACGAGACTAGCCTCGAGGTTTATCACAAGTTTG
TACAAAAAAGCAGGCTTCACCATGAGAAAGGGAATCCAGCCCGCTCTGGAGCAGTACCTGGTGACCGCCG
GGGGTGGGGAGGGGGCGGCTGTCGTCGCCGCCGCCGCTGCAGCCTCCATGGACAAAAGGGCACTGCTAGC
CAGCCCCGGCTTCGCCGCCGCCGCCGCCGCTGCCGCCGCCCCGGGCGCGTACATCCAGATCCTCACCACG
AACACTTCCACCACCTCCTGTTCCTCCTCCCTCCAAAGCGGCGCCGTAGCCGCCGGCCCCCTCCTCCCCA
GTGCCCCCGGCGCGGAGCAGACCGCCGGCAGCCTCCTCTACACCACGCCGCACGGACCCTCCAGCAGAGC
CGGGCTGCTGCAGCAGCCACCAGCGCTGGGACGCGGCGGCAGCGGCGGCGGCGGCGGCCCTCCGGCAAAG
CGAAGGCTGGAGCTAGGAGAAAGCGGTCATCAGTACCTCTCAGATGGTTTAAAAACCCCCAAGGGCAAAG
GAAGAGCTGCACTACGAAGTCCAGATAGTCCAAAAACTCCAAAATCTCCCTCAGAAAAAACGCGGTATGA
TACGTCTCTTGGTCTGCTCACCAAGAAGTTCATTCAGCTCCTGAGCCAGTCACCCGATGGGGTATTGGAT
TTGAACAAGGCAGCAGAAGTGCTAAAAGTGCAAAAGAGAAGGATTTATGATATCACCAACGTTCTGGAAG
GCATCCACCTCATTAAGAAGAAGTCTAAAAACAACGTCCAATGGATGGGCTGCAGTCTGTCTGAGGATGG
GGGCATGCTGGCCCAGTGTCAAGGCCTGTCAAAAGAAGTGACCGAGCTCAGTCAGGAAGAGAAGAAATTA
GATGAACTGATCCAAAGCTGCACCCTGGACCTCAAACTGTTAACCGAGGATTCAGAGAATCAAAGGTTAG
CTTATGTTACATATCAAGATATTCGAAAAATTAGTGGCCTTAAAGACCAAACTGTTATAGTTGTGAAAGC
CCCTCCAGAAACAAGACTTGAAGTGCCTGACTCAATAGAGAGCCTACAAATACATTTGGCAAGTACCCAA
GGGCCCATTGAGGTTTACTTATGTCCAGAAGAGACTGAAACACACAGTCCAATGAAAACAAACAACCAAG
ACCACAATGGGAATATCCCTAAACCCGCTTCCAAAGACTTGGCTTCAACCAACTCAGGACATAGCGATTG
CTCAGTTTCTATGGGAAACCTTTCTCCTCTGGCCTCCCCAGCCAACCTCTTACAGCAGACTGAGGACCAA
ATTCCTTCCAACCTAGAAGGACCGTTTGTGAACTTACTGCCTCCCCTGCTGCAAGAGGACTATCTCCTGA
GCCTCGGGGAGGAGGAAGGCATCAGCGATCTCTTCGATGCTTACGATTTGGAAAAGCTCCCACTGGTGGA
AGACTTCATGTGTAGTTGAACCCAGCTTTCTTGTACAAAGTGGTGATAAACTACGGGCTGCAGGAATTCC
GCCCCCCCCCCCCTAACGTTACTGGCCGAAGCCGCTTGGAATAAGGCCGGTGTGCGTTTGTCTATATGTT
ATTTTCCACCATATTGCCGTCTTTTGGCAATGTGAGGGCCCGGAAACCTGGCCCTGTCTTCTTGACGAGC
ATTCCTAGGGGTCTTTCCCCTCTCGCCAAAGGAATGCAAGGTCTGTTGAATGTCGTGAAGGAAGCAGTTC
CTCTGGAAGCTTCTTGAAGACAAACAACGTCTGTAGCGACCCTTTGCAGGCAGCGGAACCCCCCACCTGG
CGACAGGTGCCTCTGCGGCCAAAAGCCACGTGTATAAGATACACCTGCAAAGGCGGCACAACCCCAGTGC
CACGTTGTGAGTTGGATAGTTGTGGAAAGAGTCAAATGGCTCTCCTCAAGCGTATTCAACAAGGGGCTGA
AGGATGCCCAGAAGGTACCCCATTGTATGGGATCTGATCTGGGGCCTCGGTGCACATGCTTTACATGTGT
TTAGTCGAGGTTAAAAAACGTCTAGGCCCCCCGAACCACGGGGACGTGGTTTTCCTTTGAAAAACACGAT
GATAATACCATGGTGAGCAAGGGCGAGGAGCTGTTCACCGGGGTGGTGCCCATCCTGGTCGAGCTGGACG
GCGACGTAAACGGCCACAAGTTCAGCGTGTCCGGCGAGGGCGAGGGCGATGCCACCTACGGCAAGCTGAC
CCTGAAGTTCATCTGCACCACCGGCAAGCTGCCCGTGCCCTGGCCCACCCTCGTGACCACCCTGACCTAC
GGCGTGCAGTGCTTCAGCCGCTACCCCGACCACATGAAGCAGCACGACTTCTTCAAGTCCGCCATGCCCG
AAGGCTACGTCCAGGAGCGCACCATCTTCTTCAAGGACGACGGCAACTACAAGACCCGCGCCGAGGTGAA
GTTCGAGGGCGACACCCTGGTGAACCGCATCGAGCTGAAGGGCATCGACTTCAAGGAGGACGGCAACATC
CTGGGGCACAAGCTGGAGTACAACTACAACAGCCACAACGTCTATATCATGGCCGACAAGCAGAAGAACG
GCATCAAGGTGAACTTCAAGATCCGCCACAACATCGAGGACGGCAGCGTGCAGCTCGCCGACCACTACCA
GCAGAACACCCCCATCGGCGACGGCCCCGTGCTGCTGCCCGACAACCACTACCTGAGCACCCAGTCCGCC
CTGAGCAAAGACCCCAACGAGAAGCGCGATCACATGGTCCTGCTGGAGTTCGTGACCGCCGCCGGGATCA
CTCTCGGCATGGACGAGCTGTACAAGTCCGGACTCAGATCTCGACTAGCTAGTAGCTAGCTAGCTAGTCG
AGCTCAACTTCGAATTCGATATCAAGCTTATCGCGATACCGTCGACCTCGAGGGAATTCCGATAATCAAC
CTCTGGATTACAAAATTTGTGAAAGATTGACTGGTATTCTTAACTATGTTGCTCCTTTTACGCTATGTGG
ATACGCTGCTTTAATGCCTTTGTATCATGCTATTGCTTCCCGTATGGCTTTCATTTTCTCCTCCTTGTAT
AAATCCTGGTTGCTGTCTCTTTATGAGGAGTTGTGGCCCGTTGTCAGGCAACGTGGCGTGGTGTGCACTG
TGTTTGCTGACGCAACCCCCACTGGTTGGGGCATTGCCACCACCTGTCAGCTCCTTTCCGGGACTTTCGC
TTTCCCCCTCCCTATTGCCACGGCGGAACTCATCGCCGCCTGCCTTGCCCGCTGCTGGACAGGGGCTCGG
CTGTTGGGCACTGACAATTCCGTGGTGTTGTCGGGGAAGCTGACGTCCTTTCCATGGCTGCTCGCCTGTG
TTGCCACCTGGATTCTGCGCGGGACGTCCTTCTGCTACGTCCCTTCGGCCCTCAATCCAGCGGACCTTCC
TTCCCGCGGCCTGCTGCCGGCTCTGCGGCCTCTTCCGCGTCTTCGCCTTCGCCCTCAGACGAGTCGGATC
TCCCTTTGGGCCGCCTCCCCGCATCGGGAATTCGCTCAAGCTTCGAATTAATTCTGNAGAGCTCGGTACC
TTTAAGACCAATGACTTACAAGGCAGCTGTAGATCTTAGCCACTTTTTAAAAGAAAAGGGGGGACTGGAA
GGGCTAATTCACTCCCAACGAAGACAAGATGGGATCAATTCACCATGGGAATAACTTCGTATAGCATACA
TTATACGAAGTTATGCTGCTTTTTGCTTGTACTGGGTCTCTCTGGTTAGACCAGATCTGAGCCTGGGAGC
TCTCTGGCTAACTAGGGAACCCACTGCTTAAGCCTCAATAAAGCTTGCCTTGAGTGCTTCAAGTAGTGTG
TGCCCGTCTGTTGTGTGACTCTGGTAACTAGAGATCCCTCAGACCCTTTTAGTCAGTGTGGAAAATCTCT
AGCAGCATCTAGAATTAATTCCGTGTATTCTATAGTGTCACCTAAATCGTATGTGTATGATACATAAGGT
TATGTATTAATTGTAGCCGCGTTCTAACGACAATATGTACAAGCCTAATTGTGTAGCATCTGGCTTACTG
AAGCAGACCCTATCATCTCTCTCGTAAACTGCCGTCAGAGTCGGTTTGGTTGGACGAACCTTCTGAGTTT
CTGGTAACGCCGTCCCGCACCCGGAAATGGTCAGCGAACCAATCAGCAGGGTCATCGCTAGCCAGATCCT
CTACGCCGGACGCATCGTGGCCGGCATCACCGGCGCCACAGGTGCGGTTGCTGGCGCCTATATCGCCGAC
ATCACCGATGGGGAAGATCGGGCTCGCCACTTCGGGCTCATGAGCGCTTGTTTCGGCGTGGGTATGGTGG
CAGGCCCCGTGGCCGGGGGACTGTTGGGCGCCATCTCCTTGCATGCACCATTCCTTGCGGCGGCGGTGCT
CAACGGCCTCAACCTACTACTGGGCTGCTTCCTAATGCAGGAGTCGCATAAGGGAGAGCGTCGAATGGTG
CACTCTCAGTACAATCTGCTCTGATGCCGCATAGTTAAGCCAGCCCCGACACCCGCCAACACCCGCTGAC
GCGCCCTGACGGGCTTGTCTGCTCCCGGCATCCGCTTACAGACAAGCTGTGACCGTCTCCGGGAGCTGCA
TGTGTCAGAGGTTTTCACCGTCATCACCGAAACGCGCGAGACGAAAGGGCCTCGTGATACGCCTATTTTT
ATAGGTTAATGTCATGATAATAATGGTTTCTTAGACGTCAGGTGGCACTTTTCGGGGAAATGTGCGCGGA
ACCCCTATTTGTTTATTTTTCTAAATACATTCAAATATGTATCCGCTCATGAGACAATAACCCTGATAAA
TGCTTCAATAATATTGAAAAAGGAAGAGTATGAGTATTCAACATTTCCGTGTCGCCCTTATTCCCTTTTT
TGCGGCATTTTGCCTTCCTGTTTTTGCTCACCCAGAAACGCTGGTGAAAGTAAAAGATGCTGAAGATCAG
TTGGGTGCACGAGTGGGTTACATCGAACTGGATCTCAACAGCGGTAAGATCCTTGAGAGTTTTCGCCCCG
AAGAACGTTTTCCAATGATGAGCACTTTTAAAGTTCTGCTATGTGGCGCGGTATTATCCCGTATTGACGC
CGGGCAAGAGCAACTCGGTCGCCGCATACACTATTCTCAGAATGACTTGGTTGAGTACTCACCAGTCACA
GAAAAGCATCTTACGGATGGCATGACAGTAAGAGAATTATGCAGTGCTGCCATAACCATGAGTGATAACA
CTGCGGCCAACTTACTTCTGACAACGATCGGAGGACCGAAGGAGCTAACCGCTTTTTTGCACAACATGGG
GGATCATGTAACTCGCCTTGATCGTTGGGAACCGGAGCTGAATGAAGCCATACCAAACGACGAGCGTGAC
ACCACGATGCCTGTAGCAATGGCAACAACGTTGCGCAAACTATTAACTGGCGAACTACTTACTCTAGCTT
CCCGGCAACAATTAATAGACTGGATGGAGGCGGATAAAGTTGCAGGACCACTTCTGCGCTCGGCCCTTCC
GGCTGGCTGGTTTATTGCTGATAAATCTGGAGCCGGTGAGCGTGGGTCTCGCGGTATCATTGCAGCACTG
GGGCCAGATGGTAAGCCCTCCCGTATCGTAGTTATCTACACGACGGGGAGTCAGGCAACTATGGATGAAC
GAAATAGACAGATCGCTGAGATAGGTGCCTCACTGATTAAGCATTGGTAACTGTCAGACCAAGTTTACTC
ATATATACTTTAGATTGATTTAAAACTTCATTTTTAATTTAAAAGGATCTAGGTGAAGATCCTTTTTGAT
AATCTCATGACCAAAATCCCTTAACGTGAGTTTTCGTTCCACTGAGCGTCAGACCCCGTAGAAAAGATCA
AAGGATCTTCTTGAGATCCTTTTTTTCTGCGCGTAATCTGCTGCTTGCAAACAAAAAAACCACCGCTACC
AGCGGTGGTTTGTTTGCCGGATCAAGAGCTACCAACTCTTTTTCCGAAGGTAACTGGCTTCAGCAGAGCG
CAGATACCAAATACTGTCCTTCTAGTGTAGCCGTAGTTAGGCCACCACTTCAAGAACTCTGTAGCACCGC
CTACATACCTCGCTCTGCTAATCCTGTTACCAGTGGCTGCTGCCAGTGGCGATAAGTCGTGTCTTACCGG
GTTGGACTCAAGACGATAGTTACCGGATAAGGCGCAGCGGTCGGGCTGAACGGGGGGTTCGTGCACACAG
CCCAGCTTGGAGCGAACGACCTACACCGAACTGAGATACCTACAGCGTGAGCATTGAGAAAGCGCCACGC
TTCCCGAAGGGAGAAAGGCGGACAGGTATCCGGTAAGCGGCAGGGTCGGAACAGGAGAGCGCACGAGGGA
GCTTCCAGGGGGAAACGCCTGGTATCTTTATAGTCCTGTCGGGTTTCGCCACCTCTGACTTGAGCGTCGA
TTTTTGTGATGCTCGTCAGGGGGGCGGAGCCTATGGAAAAACGCCAGCAACGCGGCCTTTTTACGGTTCC
TGGCCTTTTGCTGGCCTTTTGCTCACATGTTCTTTCCTGCGTTATCCCCTGATTCTGTGGATAACCGTAT
TACCGCCTTTGAGTGAGCTGATACCGCTCGCCGCAGCCGAACGACCGAGCGCAGCGAGTCAGTGAGCGAG
GAAGCGGAAGAGCGCCCAATACGCAAACCGCCTCTCCCCGCGCGTTGGCCGATTCATTAATGCAGCTGTG
GAATGTGTGTCAGTTAGGGTGTGGAAAGTCCCCAGGCTCCCCAGCAGGCAGAAGTATGCAAAGCATGCAT
CTCAATTAGTCAGCAACCAGGTGTGGAAAGTCCCCAGGCTCCCCAGCAGGCAGAAGTATGCAAAGCATGC
ATCTCAATTAGTCAGCAACCATAGTCCCGCCCCTAACTCCGCCCATCCCGCCCCTAACTCCGCCCAGTTC
CGCCCATTCTCCGCCCCATGGCTGACTAATTTTTTTTATTTATGCAGAGGCCGAGGCCGCCTCGGCCTCT
GAGCTATTCCAGAAGTAGTGAGGAGGCTTTTTTGGAGGCCTAGGCTTTTGCAAAAAGCTTGGACACAAGA
CAGGCTTGCGAGATATGTTTGAGAATACCACTTTATCCCGCGTCAGGGAGAGGCAGTGCGTAAAAAGACG
CGGACTCATGTGAAATACTGGTTTTTAGTGCGCCAGATCTCTATAATCTCGCGCAACCTATTTTCCCCTC
GAACACTTTTTAAGCCGTAGATAAACAGGCTGGGACACTTCACATGAGCGAAAAATACATCGTCACCTGG
GACATGTTGCAGATCCATGCACGTAAACTCGCAAGCCGACTGATGCCTTCTGAACAATGGAAAGGCATTA
TTGCCGTAAGCCGTGGCGGTCTGTACCGGGTGCGTTACTGGCGCGTGAACTGGGTATTCGTCATGTCGAT
ACCGTTTGTATTTCCAGCTACGATCACGACAACCAGCGCGAGCTTAAAGTGCTGAAACGCGCAGAAGGCG
ATGGCGAAGGCTTCATCGTTATTGATGACCTGGTGGATACCGGTGGTACTGCGGTTGCGATTCGTGAAAT
GTATCCAAAAGCGCACTTTGTCACCATCTTCGCAAAACCGGCTGGTCGTCCGCTGGTTGATGACTATGTT
GTTGATATCCCGCAAGATACCTGGATTGAACAGCCGTGGGATATGGGCGTCGTATTCGTCCCGCCAATCT
CCGGTCGCTAATCTTTTCAACGCCTGGCACTGCCGGGCGTTGTTCTTTTTAACTTCAGGCGGGTTACAAT
AGTTTCCAGTAAGTATTCTGGAGGCTGCATCCATGACACAGGCAAACCTGAGCGAAACCCTGTTCAAACC
CCGCTTTAAACATCCTGAAACCTCGACGCTAGTCCGCCGCTTTAATCACGGCGCACAACCGCCTGTGCAG
TCGGCCCTTGATGGTAAAACCATCCCTCACTGGTATCGCATGATTAACCGTCTGATGTGGATCTGGCGCG
GCATTGACCCACGCGAAATCCTCGACGTCCAGGCACGTATTGTGATGAGCGATGCCGAACGTACCGACGA
TGATTTATACGATACGGTGATTGGCTACCGTGGCGGCAACTGGATTTATGAGTGGGCCCCGGATCTTTGT
GAAGGAACCTTACTTCTGTGGTGTGACATAATTGGACAAACTACCTACAGAGATTTAAAGCTCTAAGGTA
AATATAAAATTTTTAAGTGTATAATGTGTTAAACTACTGATTCTAATTGTTTGTGTATTTTAGATTCCAA
CCTATGGAACTGATGAATGGGAGCAGTGGTGGAATGCCTTTAATGAGGAAAACCTGTTTTGCTCAGAAGA
AATGCCATCTAGTGATGATGAGGCTACTGCTGACTCTCAACATTCTACTCCTCCAAAAAAGAAGAGAAAG
GTAGAAGACCCCAAGGACTTTCCTTCAGAATTGCTAAGTTTTTTGAGTCATGCTGTGTTTAGTAATAGAA
CTCTTGCTTGCTTTGCTATTTACACCACAAAGGAAAAAGCTGCACTGCTATACAAGAAAATTATGGAAAA
ATATTCTGTAACCTTTATAAGTAGGCATAACAGTTATAATCATAACATACTGTTTTTTCTTACTCCACAC
AGGCATAGAGTGTCTGCTATTAATAACTATGCTCAAAAATTGTGTACCTTTAGCTTTTTAATTTGTAAAG
GGGTTAATAAGGAATATTTGATGTATAGTGCCTTGACTAGAGATCATAATCAGCCATACCACATTTGTAG
AGGTTTTACTTGCTTTAAAAAACCTCCCACACCTCCCCCTGAACCTGAAACATAAAATGAATGCAATTGT
TGTTGTTAACTTGTTTATTGCAGCTTATAATGGTTACAAATAAAGCAATAGCATCACAAATTTCACAAAT
AAAGCATTTTTTTCACTGCATTCTAGTTGTGGTTTGTCCAAACTCATCAATGTATCTTATCATGTCTGGA
TCAACTGGATAACTCAAGCTAACCAAAATCATCCCAAACTTCCCACCCCATACCCTATTACCACTGCCAA
TTACCTAGTGGTTTCATTTACTCTAAACCTGTGATTCCTCTGAATTATTTTCATTTTAAAGAAATTGTAT
TTGTTAAATATGTACTACAAACTTAGTAGT
