Features (pLannotate 1.2.2; 37 found; start..end, strand, type, name):
   1038..1062    -  protein_bind   attB2: mutant version of attB; recombination site for the Gateway® BP reaction BP Clonase™
   1104..1655    +  misc_feature   IRES: internal ribosome entry site (IRES) of the encephalomyocarditis virus (EMCV)
   1658..2374    +  CDS            EGFP: EGFP is a basic (constitutively fluorescent) green fluorescent protein published in 1996, derived from Aequorea victoria. It is reported to be a rapidly-maturing weak dimer with moderate acid sensitivity.
   2375..2392    +  misc_feature   MCS (fragment): multiple cloning site
   2431..2473    +  misc_feature   MCS (fragment): pBluescript multiple cloning site
   2483..3071    +  misc_feature   WPRE: woodchuck hepatitis virus posttranscriptional regulatory element
   3090..3194    +  CDS            nef (fragment): NEF_HV1LA - Experimental evidence at protein level: Swiss-Prot protein existence level 1. Extracellular Nef protein targets CD4(+) T-lymphocytes for apoptosis by interacting with CXCR4 surface receptors. From Human immunodeficiency virus type 1 group M subtype B (isolate Lai) (HIV-1).
   3215..3248    +  protein_bind   loxP: Cre-mediated recombination occurs in the 8-bp core sequence (GCATACAT). Cre recombinase
   3268..3448    +  LTR            5' LTR (truncated): truncated 5' long terminal repeat (LTR) from HIV-1
   3473..3491    -  promoter       SP6 promoter: promoter for bacteriophage SP6 RNA polymerase
   3719..3998    +  CDS            TcR (fragment): tetracycline efflux protein; tet; confers resistance to tetracycline
   3999..4047    -  misc_feature   bom (fragment): basis of mobility region from pBR322
   4149..4184    -  CDS            rop (fragment): Rop protein, which maintains plasmids at low copy number; rop
   4279..4383    +  promoter       AmpR promoter: bla
   4384..5244    +  CDS            AmpR: β-lactamase; bla; confers resistance to ampicillin, carbenicillin, and related antibiotics
   5415..6003    +  rep_origin     ori: high-copy-number ColE1/pMB1/pBR322/pUC origin of replication
   6186..6242    +  CDS            lacI (fragment): lac repressor; lacI; The lac repressor binds to the lac operator to inhibit transcription in E. coli. This inhibition can be relieved by adding lactose or isopropyl-β-D-thiogalactopyranoside (IPTG).
   6249..6578    +  promoter       SV40 promoter: SV40 enhancer and early promoter
   6778..6897    +  CDS            gpt (fragment): XGPT_ECOLI - Also known as gpp, gxu. Experimental evidence at protein level: Swiss-Prot protein existence level 1. Purine salvage pathway enzyme that catalyzes the transfer of the ribosyl-5-phosphate group from 5-phospho-alpha-D-ribose 1- diphosphate (PRPP) to the N9 position of the 6-oxopurines guanine and xanthine to form the corresponding ribonucleotides GMP (guanosine 5'- monophosphate) and XMP (xanthosine 5'-monophosphate), with the release of PPi. To a lesser extent, also acts on hypoxanthine (PubMed:9100006, PubMed:3886014). Does not ribophosphorylate adenine (PubMed:3886014). From Esch
   6897..7232    +  CDS            gpt (fragment): XGPT_ECOLI - Also known as gpp, gxu. Experimental evidence at protein level: Swiss-Prot protein existence level 1. Purine salvage pathway enzyme that catalyzes the transfer of the ribosyl-5-phosphate group from 5-phospho-alpha-D-ribose 1- diphosphate (PRPP) to the N9 position of the 6-oxopurines guanine and xanthine to form the corresponding ribonucleotides GMP (guanosine 5'- monophosphate) and XMP (xanthosine 5'-monophosphate), with the release of PPi. To a lesser extent, also acts on hypoxanthine (PubMed:9100006, PubMed:3886014). Does not ribophosphorylate adenine (PubMed:3886014). From Esch
   7327..7632    +  CDS            frsA (fragment): FRSA_ECOLI - Also known as yafA. Experimental evidence at protein level: Swiss-Prot protein existence level 1. Catalyzes the hydrolysis of esters (PubMed:15808744). Displays esterase activity toward pNP-butyrate (PubMed:15808744). May stimulate mixed-acid fermentation by acting as a fermentation/respiration switch that down-regulates respiration and up- regulates fermentation rates (PubMed:15169777). From Escherichia coli (strain K12).
   7636..7710    +  CDS            small t antigen (fragment): SV40 (simian virus 40) small t antigen
   7712..7777    +  intron         small t intron: SV40 (simian virus 40) small t antigen intron
   7907..7927    +  CDS            SV40 NLS: nuclear localization signal of SV40 (simian virus 40) large T antigen
   8246..8329    +  CDS            large T antigen (fragment): large T antigen from SV40 (simian virus 40)
   8352..8486    +  polyA_signal   SV40 poly(A) signal: SV40 polyadenylation signal
   8653..8982    +  CDS            nef (fragment): NEF_HV1BR - Experimental evidence at protein level: Swiss-Prot protein existence level 1. Extracellular Nef protein targets CD4(+) T-lymphocytes for apoptosis by interacting with CXCR4 surface receptors (PubMed:14990729). From Human immunodeficiency virus type 1 group M subtype B (isolate BRU/LAI) (HIV-1).
   9030..9287    +  LTR            5' LTR (truncated): truncated 5' long terminal repeat (LTR) from HIV-1
   9334..9459    +  misc_feature   HIV-1 Ψ: packaging signal of human immunodeficiency virus type 1
   9443..9806    +  CDS            HIV-1 gag (fragment): gag protein from human immunodeficiency virus 1; gag
   9952..10185   +  misc_feature   RRE: The Rev response element (RRE) of HIV-1 allows for Rev-dependent mRNA export from the nucleus to the cytoplasm.
  10562..10662   +  CDS            Rev (fragment): human immunodeficiency virus 1 (HIV-1) Rev protein; rev; enhances nuclear export of unspliced and incompletely spliced viral mRNAs
  10724..10790   +  CDS            small t antigen (fragment): SV40 (simian virus 40) small t antigen
  10797..11975   +  promoter       EF-1α promoter: strong constitutive promoter for human elongation factor EF-1α
  12023..12140   +  misc_feature   cPPT/CTS: central polypurine tract and central termination sequence of HIV-1
  12172..12196   +  protein_bind   attB1: mutant version of attB; recombination site for the Gateway® BP reaction BP Clonase™
  12202..1034    +  CDS            E2F3 (across the origin): E2F3_HUMAN - Also known as KIAA0075. Experimental evidence at protein level: Swiss-Prot protein existence level 1. Transcription activator that binds DNA cooperatively with DP proteins through the E2 recognition site, 5'-TTTC[CG]CGC-3' found in the promoter region of a number of genes whose products are involved in cell cycle regulation or in DNA replication. The DRTF1/E2F complex functions in the control of cell-cycle progression from G1 to S phase. E2F3 binds specifically to RB1 in a cell-cycle dependent manner. Inhibits adipogenesis, probably through the repression of CEBPA binding to its t
>Addgene plasmid #114298 | pWPI-E2F3 | addgene full sequence | sequence record 220591 | Addgene NGS Result
GCGGCGGCAGCGGCGGCGGCGGCGGCCCTCCGGCAAAGCGAAGGCTGGAGCTAGGAGAAAGCGGTCATCA
GTACCTCTCAGATGGTTTAAAAACCCCCAAGGGCAAAGGAAGAGCTGCACTACGAAGTCCAGATAGTCCA
AAAACTCCAAAATCTCCCTCAGAAAAAACGCGGTATGATACGTCTCTTGGTCTGCTCACCAAGAAGTTCA
TTCAGCTCCTGAGCCAGTCACCCGATGGGGTATTGGATTTGAACAAGGCAGCAGAAGTGCTAAAAGTGCA
AAAGAGAAGGATTTATGATATCACCAACGTTCTGGAAGGCATCCACCTCATTAAGAAGAAGTCTAAAAAC
AACGTCCAATGGATGGGCTGCAGTCTGTCTGAGGATGGGGGCATGCTGGCCCAGTGTCAAGGCCTGTCAA
AAGAAGTGACCGAGCTCAGTCAGGAAGAGAAGAAATTAGATGAACTGATCCAAAGCTGCACCCTGGACCT
CAAACTGTTAACCGAGGATTCAGAGAATCAAAGGTTAGCTTATGTTACATATCAAGATATTCGAAAAATT
AGTGGCCTTAAAGACCAAACTGTTATAGTTGTGAAAGCCCCTCCAGAAACAAGACTTGAAGTGCCTGACT
CAATAGAGAGCCTACAAATACATTTGGCAAGTACCCAAGGGCCCATTGAGGTTTACTTATGTCCAGAAGA
GACTGAAACACACAGTCCAATGAAAACAAACAACCAAGACCACAATGGGAATATCCCTAAACCCGCTTCC
AAAGACTTGGCTTCAACCAACTCAGGACATAGCGATTGCTCAGTTTCTATGGGAAACCTTTCTCCTCTGG
CCTCCCCAGCCAACCTCTTACAGCAGACTGAGGACCAAATTCCTTCCAACCTAGAAGGACCGTTTGTGAA
CTTACTGCCTCCCCTGCTGCAAGAGGACTATCTCCTGAGCCTCGGGGAGGAGGAAGGCATCAGCGATCTC
TTCGATGCTTACGATTTGGAAAAGCTCCCACTGGTGGAAGACTTCATGTGTAGTTGAACCCAGCTTTCTT
GTACAAAGTGGTGATAAACTACGGGCTGCAGGAATTCCGCCCCCCCCCCCCTAACGTTACTGGCCGAAGC
CGCTTGGAATAAGGCCGGTGTGCGTTTGTCTATATGTTATTTTCCACCATATTGCCGTCTTTTGGCAATG
TGAGGGCCCGGAAACCTGGCCCTGTCTTCTTGACGAGCATTCCTAGGGGTCTTTCCCCTCTCGCCAAAGG
AATGCAAGGTCTGTTGAATGTCGTGAAGGAAGCAGTTCCTCTGGAAGCTTCTTGAAGACAAACAACGTCT
GTAGCGACCCTTTGCAGGCAGCGGAACCCCCCACCTGGCGACAGGTGCCTCTGCGGCCAAAAGCCACGTG
TATAAGATACACCTGCAAAGGCGGCACAACCCCAGTGCCACGTTGTGAGTTGGATAGTTGTGGAAAGAGT
CAAATGGCTCTCCTCAAGCGTATTCAACAAGGGGCTGAAGGATGCCCAGAAGGTACCCCATTGTATGGGA
TCTGATCTGGGGCCTCGGTGCACATGCTTTACATGTGTTTAGTCGAGGTTAAAAAACGTCTAGGCCCCCC
GAACCACGGGGACGTGGTTTTCCTTTGAAAAACACGATGATAATACCATGGTGAGCAAGGGCGAGGAGCT
GTTCACCGGGGTGGTGCCCATCCTGGTCGAGCTGGACGGCGACGTAAACGGCCACAAGTTCAGCGTGTCC
GGCGAGGGCGAGGGCGATGCCACCTACGGCAAGCTGACCCTGAAGTTCATCTGCACCACCGGCAAGCTGC
CCGTGCCCTGGCCCACCCTCGTGACCACCCTGACCTACGGCGTGCAGTGCTTCAGCCGCTACCCCGACCA
CATGAAGCAGCACGACTTCTTCAAGTCCGCCATGCCCGAAGGCTACGTCCAGGAGCGCACCATCTTCTTC
AAGGACGACGGCAACTACAAGACCCGCGCCGAGGTGAAGTTCGAGGGCGACACCCTGGTGAACCGCATCG
AGCTGAAGGGCATCGACTTCAAGGAGGACGGCAACATCCTGGGGCACAAGCTGGAGTACAACTACAACAG
CCACAACGTCTATATCATGGCCGACAAGCAGAAGAACGGCATCAAGGTGAACTTCAAGATCCGCCACAAC
ATCGAGGACGGCAGCGTGCAGCTCGCCGACCACTACCAGCAGAACACCCCCATCGGCGACGGCCCCGTGC
TGCTGCCCGACAACCACTACCTGAGCACCCAGTCCGCCCTGAGCAAAGACCCCAACGAGAAGCGCGATCA
CATGGTCCTGCTGGAGTTCGTGACCGCCGCCGGGATCACTCTCGGCATGGACGAGCTGTACAAGTCCGGA
CTCAGATCTCGACTAGCTAGTAGCTAGCTAGCTAGTCGAGCTCAAGCTTCGAATTCGATATCAAGCTTAT
CGCGATACCGTCGACCTCGAGGGAATTCCGATAATCAACCTCTGGATTACAAAATTTGTGAAAGATTGAC
TGGTATTCTTAACTATGTTGCTCCTTTTACGCTATGTGGATACGCTGCTTTAATGCCTTTGTATCATGCT
ATTGCTTCCCGTATGGCTTTCATTTTCTCCTCCTTGTATAAATCCTGGTTGCTGTCTCTTTATGAGGAGT
TGTGGCCCGTTGTCAGGCAACGTGGCGTGGTGTGCACTGTGTTTGCTGACGCAACCCCCACTGGTTGGGG
CATTGCCACCACCTGTCAGCTCCTTTCCGGGACTTTCGCTTTCCCCCTCCCTATTGCCACGGCGGAACTC
ATCGCCGCCTGCCTTGCCCGCTGCTGGACAGGGGCTCGGCTGTTGGGCACTGACAATTCCGTGGTGTTGT
CGGGGAAGCTGACGTCCTTTCCATGGCTGCTCGCCTGTGTTGCCACCTGGATTCTGCGCGGGACGTCCTT
CTGCTACGTCCCTTCGGCCCTCAATCCAGCGGACCTTCCTTCCCGCGGCCTGCTGCCGGCTCTGCGGCCT
CTTCCGCGTCTTCGCCTTCGCCCTCAGACGAGTCGGATCTCCCTTTGGGCCGCCTCCCCGCATCGGGAAT
TCGAGCTCGGTACCTTTAAGACCAATGACTTACAAGGCAGCTGTAGATCTTAGCCACTTTTTAAAAGAAA
AGGGGGGACTGGAAGGGCTAATTCACTCCCAACGAAGACAAGATGGGATCAATTCACCATGGGAATAACT
TCGTATAGCATACATTATACGAAGTTATGCTGCTTTTTGCTTGTACTGGGTCTCTCTGGTTAGACCAGAT
CTGAGCCTGGGAGCTCTCTGGCTAACTAGGGAACCCACTGCTTAAGCCTCAATAAAGCTTGCCTTGAGTG
CTTCAAGTAGTGTGTGCCCGTCTGTTGTGTGACTCTGGTAACTAGAGATCCCTCAGACCCTTTTAGTCAG
TGTGGAAAATCTCTAGCAGCATCTAGAATTAATTCCGTGTATTCTATAGTGTCACCTAAATCGTATGTGT
ATGATACATAAGGTTATGTATTAATTGTAGCCGCGTTCTAACGACAATATGTACAAGCCTAATTGTGTAG
CATCTGGCTTACTGAAGCAGACCCTATCATCTCTCTCGTAAACTGCCGTCAGAGTCGGTTTGGTTGGACG
AACCTTCTGAGTTTCTGGTAACGCCGTCCCGCACCCGGAAATGGTCAGCGAACCAATCAGCAGGGTCATC
GCTAGCCAGATCCTCTACGCCGGACGCATCGTGGCCGGCATCACCGGCGCCACAGGTGCGGTTGCTGGCG
CCTATATCGCCGACATCACCGATGGGGAAGATCGGGCTCGCCACTTCGGGCTCATGAGCGCTTGTTTCGG
CGTGGGTATGGTGGCAGGCCCCGTGGCCGGGGGACTGTTGGGCGCCATCTCCTTGCATGCACCATTCCTT
GCGGCGGCGGTGCTCAACGGCCTCAACCTACTACTGGGCTGCTTCCTAATGCAGGAGTCGCATAAGGGAG
AGCGTCGAATGGTGCACTCTCAGTACAATCTGCTCTGATGCCGCATAGTTAAGCCAGCCCCGACACCCGC
CAACACCCGCTGACGCGCCCTGACGGGCTTGTCTGCTCCCGGCATCCGCTTACAGACAAGCTGTGACCGT
CTCCGGGAGCTGCATGTGTCAGAGGTTTTCACCGTCATCACCGAAACGCGCGAGACGAAAGGGCCTCGTG
ATACGCCTATTTTTATAGGTTAATGTCATGATAATAATGGTTTCTTAGACGTCAGGTGGCACTTTTCGGG
GAAATGTGCGCGGAACCCCTATTTGTTTATTTTTCTAAATACATTCAAATATGTATCCGCTCATGAGACA
ATAACCCTGATAAATGCTTCAATAATATTGAAAAAGGAAGAGTATGAGTATTCAACATTTCCGTGTCGCC
CTTATTCCCTTTTTTGCGGCATTTTGCCTTCCTGTTTTTGCTCACCCAGAAACGCTGGTGAAAGTAAAAG
ATGCTGAAGATCAGTTGGGTGCACGAGTGGGTTACATCGAACTGGATCTCAACAGCGGTAAGATCCTTGA
GAGTTTTCGCCCCGAAGAACGTTTTCCAATGATGAGCACTTTTAAAGTTCTGCTATGTGGCGCGGTATTA
TCCCGTATTGACGCCGGGCAAGAGCAACTCGGTCGCCGCATACACTATTCTCAGAATGACTTGGTTGAGT
ACTCACCAGTCACAGAAAAGCATCTTACGGATGGCATGACAGTAAGAGAATTATGCAGTGCTGCCATAAC
CATGAGTGATAACACTGCGGCCAACTTACTTCTGACAACGATCGGAGGACCGAAGGAGCTAACCGCTTTT
TTGCACAACATGGGGGATCATGTAACTCGCCTTGATCGTTGGGAACCGGAGCTGAATGAAGCCATACCAA
ACGACGAGCGTGACACCACGATGCCTGTAGCAATGGCAACAACGTTGCGCAAACTATTAACTGGCGAACT
ACTTACTCTAGCTTCCCGGCAACAATTAATAGACTGGATGGAGGCGGATAAAGTTGCAGGACCACTTCTG
CGCTCGGCCCTTCCGGCTGGCTGGTTTATTGCTGATAAATCTGGAGCCGGTGAGCGTGGGTCTCGCGGTA
TCATTGCAGCACTGGGGCCAGATGGTAAGCCCTCCCGTATCGTAGTTATCTACACGACGGGGAGTCAGGC
AACTATGGATGAACGAAATAGACAGATCGCTGAGATAGGTGCCTCACTGATTAAGCATTGGTAACTGTCA
GACCAAGTTTACTCATATATACTTTAGATTGATTTAAAACTTCATTTTTAATTTAAAAGGATCTAGGTGA
AGATCCTTTTTGATAATCTCATGACCAAAATCCCTTAACGTGAGTTTTCGTTCCACTGAGCGTCAGACCC
CGTAGAAAAGATCAAAGGATCTTCTTGAGATCCTTTTTTTCTGCGCGTAATCTGCTGCTTGCAAACAAAA
AAACCACCGCTACCAGCGGTGGTTTGTTTGCCGGATCAAGAGCTACCAACTCTTTTTCCGAAGGTAACTG
GCTTCAGCAGAGCGCAGATACCAAATACTGTTCTTCTAGTGTAGCCGTAGTTAGGCCACCACTTCAAGAA
CTCTGTAGCACCGCCTACATACCTCGCTCTGCTAATCCTGTTACCAGTGGCTGCTGCCAGTGGCGATAAG
TCGTGTCTTACCGGGTTGGACTCAAGACGATAGTTACCGGATAAGGCGCAGCGGTCGGGCTGAACGGGGG
GTTCGTGCACACAGCCCAGCTTGGAGCGAACGACCTACACCGAACTGAGATACCTACAGCGTGAGCTATG
AGAAAGCGCCACGCTTCCCGAAGGGAGAAAGGCGGACAGGTATCCGGTAAGCGGCAGGGTCGGAACAGGA
GAGCGCACGAGGGAGCTTCCAGGGGGAAACGCCTGGTATCTTTATAGTCCTGTCGGGTTTCGCCACCTCT
GACTTGAGCGTCGATTTTTGTGATGCTCGTCAGGGGGGCGGAGCCTATGGAAAAACGCCAGCAACGCGGC
CTTTTTACGGTTCCTGGCCTTTTGCTGGCCTTTTGCTCACATGTTCTTTCCTGCGTTATCCCCTGATTCT
GTGGATAACCGTATTACCGCCTTTGAGTGAGCTGATACCGCTCGCCGCAGCCGAACGACCGAGCGCAGCG
AGTCAGTGAGCGAGGAAGCGGAAGAGCGCCCAATACGCAAACCGCCTCTCCCCGCGCGTTGGCCGATTCA
TTAATGCAGCTGTGGAATGTGTGTCAGTTAGGGTGTGGAAAGTCCCCAGGCTCCCCAGCAGGCAGAAGTA
TGCAAAGCATGCATCTCAATTAGTCAGCAACCAGGTGTGGAAAGTCCCCAGGCTCCCCAGCAGGCAGAAG
TATGCAAAGCATGCATCTCAATTAGTCAGCAACCATAGTCCCGCCCCTAACTCCGCCCATCCCGCCCCTA
ACTCCGCCCAGTTCCGCCCATTCTCCGCCCCATGGCTGACTAATTTTTTTTATTTATGCAGAGGCCGAGG
CCGCCTCGGCCTCTGAGCTATTCCAGAAGTAGTGAGGAGGCTTTTTTGGAGGCCTAGGCTTTTGCAAAAA
GCTTGGACACAAGACAGGCTTGCGAGATATGTTTGAGAATACCACTTTATCCCGCGTCAGGGAGAGGCAG
TGCGTAAAAAGACGCGGACTCATGTGAAATACTGGTTTTTAGTGCGCCAGATCTCTATAATCTCGCGCAA
CCTATTTTCCCCTCGAACACTTTTTAAGCCGTAGATAAACAGGCTGGGACACTTCACATGAGCGAAAAAT
ACATCGTCACCTGGGACATGTTGCAGATCCATGCACGTAAACTCGCAAGCCGACTGATGCCTTCTGAACA
ATGGAAAGGCATTATTGCCGTAAGCCGTGGCGGTCTGTACCGGGTGCGTTACTGGCGCGTGAACTGGGTA
TTCGTCATGTCGATACCGTTTGTATTTCCAGCTACGATCACGACAACCAGCGCGAGCTTAAAGTGCTGAA
ACGCGCAGAAGGCGATGGCGAAGGCTTCATCGTTATTGATGACCTGGTGGATACCGGTGGTACTGCGGTT
GCGATTCGTGAAATGTATCCAAAAGCGCACTTTGTCACCATCTTCGCAAAACCGGCTGGTCGTCCGCTGG
TTGATGACTATGTTGTTGATATCCCGCAAGATACCTGGATTGAACAGCCGTGGGATATGGGCGTCGTATT
CGTCCCGCCAATCTCCGGTCGCTAATCTTTTCAACGCCTGGCACTGCCGGGCGTTGTTCTTTTTAACTTC
AGGCGGGTTACAATAGTTTCCAGTAAGTATTCTGGAGGCTGCATCCATGACACAGGCAAACCTGAGCGAA
ACCCTGTTCAAACCCCGCTTTAAACATCCTGAAACCTCGACGCTAGTCCGCCGCTTTAATCACGGCGCAC
AACCGCCTGTGCAGTCGGCCCTTGATGGTAAAACCATCCCTCACTGGTATCGCATGATTAACCGTCTGAT
GTGGATCTGGCGCGGCATTGACCCACGCGAAATCCTCGACGTCCAGGCACGTATTGTGATGAGCGATGCC
GAACGTACCGACGATGATTTATACGATACGGTGATTGGCTACCGTGGCGGCAACTGGATTTATGAGTGGG
CCCCGGATCTTTGTGAAGGAACCTTACTTCTGTGGTGTGACATAATTGGACAAACTACCTACAGAGATTT
AAAGCTCTAAGGTAAATATAAAATTTTTAAGTGTATAATGTGTTAAACTACTGATTCTAATTGTTTGTGT
ATTTTAGATTCCAACCTATGGAACTGATGAATGGGAGCAGTGGTGGAATGCCTTTAATGAGGAAAACCTG
TTTTGCTCAGAAGAAATGCCATCTAGTGATGATGAGGCTACTGCTGACTCTCAACATTCTACTCCTCCAA
AAAAGAAGAGAAAGGTAGAAGACCCCAAGGACTTTCCTTCAGAATTGCTAAGTTTTTTGAGTCATGCTGT
GTTTAGTAATAGAACTCTTGCTTGCTTTGCTATTTACACCACAAAGGAAAAAGCTGCACTGCTATACAAG
AAAATTATGGAAAAATATTCTGTAACCTTTATAAGTAGGCATAACAGTTATAATCATAACATACTGTTTT
TTCTTACTCCACACAGGCATAGAGTGTCTGCTATTAATAACTATGCTCAAAAATTGTGTACCTTTAGCTT
TTTAATTTGTAAAGGGGTTAATAAGGAATATTTGATGTATAGTGCCTTGACTAGAGATCATAATCAGCCA
TACCACATTTGTAGAGGTTTTACTTGCTTTAAAAAACCTCCCACACCTCCCCCTGAACCTGAAACATAAA
ATGAATGCAATTGTTGTTGTTAACTTGTTTATTGCAGCTTATAATGGTTACAAATAAAGCAATAGCATCA
CAAATTTCACAAATAAAGCATTTTTTTCACTGCATTCTAGTTGTGGTTTGTCCAAACTCATCAATGTATC
TTATCATGTCTGGATCAACTGGATAACTCAAGCTAACCAAAATCATCCCAAACTTCCCACCCCATACCCT
ATTACCACTGCCAATTACCTGTGGTTTCATTTACTCTAAACCTGTGATTCCTCTGAATTATTTTCATTTT
AAAGAAATTGTATTTGTTAAATATGTACTACAAACTTAGTAGTTGGAAGGGCTAATTCACTCCCAAAGAA
GACAAGATATCCTTGATCTGTGGATCTACCACACACAAGGCTACTTCCCTGATTAGCAGAACTACACACC
AGGGCCAGGGGTCAGATATCCACTGACCTTTGGATGGTGCTACAAGCTAGTACCAGTTGAGCCAGATAAG
GTAGAAGAGGCCAATAAAGGAGAGAACACCAGCTTGTTACACCCTGTGAGCCTGCATGGGATGGATGACC
CGGAGAGAGAAGTGTTAGAGTGGAGGTTTGACAGCCGCCTAGCATTTCATCACGTGGCCCGAGAGCTGCA
TCCGGAGTACTTCAAGAACTGCTGATATCGAGCTTGCTACAAGGGACTTTCCGCTGGGGACTTTCCAGGG
AGGCGTGGCCTGGGCGGGACTGGGGAGTGGCGAGCCCTCAGATCCTGCATATAAGCAGCTGCTTTTTGCC
TGTACTGGGTCTCTCTGGTTAGACCAGATCTGAGCCTGGGAGCTCTCTGGCTAACTAGGGAACCCACTGC
TTAAGCCTCAATAAAGCTTGCCTTGAGTGCTTCAAGTAGTGTGTGCCCGTCTGTTGTGTGACTCTGGTAA
CTAGAGATCCCTCAGACCCTTTTAGTCAGTGTGGAAAATCTCTAGCAGTGGCGCCCGAACAGGGACTTGA
AAGCGAAAGGGAAACCAGAGGAGCTCTCTCGACGCAGGACTCGGCTTGCTGAAGCGCGCACGGCAAGAGG
CGAGGGGCGGCGACTGGTGAGTACGCCAAAAATTTTGACTAGCGGAGGCTAGAAGGAGAGAGATGGGTGC
GAGAGCGTCAGTATTAAGCGGGGGAGAATTAGATCGCGATGGGAAAAAATTCGGTTAAGGCCAGGGGGAA
AGAAAAAATATAAATTAAAACATATAGTATGGGCAAGCAGGGAGCTAGAACGATTCGCAGTTAATCCTGG
CCTGTTAGAAACATCAGAAGGCTGTAGACAAATACTGGGACAGCTACAACCATCCCTTCAGACAGGATCA
GAAGAACTTAGATCATTATATAATACAGTAGCAACCCTCTATTGTGTGCATCAAAGGATAGAGATAAAAG
ACACCAAGGAAGCTTTAGACAAGATAGAGGAAGAGCAAAACAAAAGTAAGACCACCGCACAGCAAGCGGC
CGCTGATCTTCAGACCTGGAGGAGGAGATATGAGGGACAATTGGAGAAGTGAATTATATAAATATAAAGT
AGTAAAAATTGAACCATTAGGAGTAGCACCCACCAAGGCAAAGAGAAGAGTGGTGCAGAGAGAAAAAAGA
GCAGTGGGAATAGGAGCTTTGTTCCTTGGGTTCTTGGGAGCAGCAGGAAGCACTATGGGCGCAGCGTCAA
TGACGCTGACGGTACAGGCCAGACAATTATTGTCTGGTATAGTGCAGCAGCAGAACAATTTGCTGAGGGC
TATTGAGGCGCAACAGCATCTGTTGCAACTCACAGTCTGGGGCATCAAGCAGCTCCAGGCAAGAATCCTG
GCTGTGGAAAGATACCTAAAGGATCAACAGCTCCTGGGGATTTGGGGTTGCTCTGGAAAACTCATTTGCA
CCACTGCTGTGCCTTGGAATGCTAGTTGGAGTAATAAATCTCTGGAACAGATTTGGAATCACACGACCTG
GATGGAGTGGGACAGAGAAATTAACAATTACACAAGCTTAATACACTCCTTAATTGAAGAATCGCAAAAC
CAGCAAGAAAAGAATGAACAAGAATTATTGGAATTAGATAAATGGGCAAGTTTGTGGAATTGGTTTAACA
TAACAAATTGGCTGTGGTATATAAAATTATTCATAATGATAGTAGGAGGCTTGGTAGGTTTAAGAATAGT
TTTTGCTGTACTTTCTATAGTGAATAGAGTTAGGCAGGGATATTCACCATTATCGTTTCAGACCCACCTC
CCAACCCCGAGGGGACCCGACAGGCCCGAAGGAATAGAAGAAGAAGGTGGAGAGAGAGACAGAGACAGAT
CCATTCGATTAGTGAACGGATCTCGACGGTATCGATCACGAGACTAGCCTCGACCATCGATGTCGACGAT
AAGCTTTGCAAAGATGGATAAAGTTTTAAACAGAGAGGAATCTTTGCAGCTAATGGACCTTCTAGGTCTT
GAAAGGAGTGGGAATTGGCTCCGGTGCCCGTCAGTGGGCAGAGCGCACATCGCCCACAGTCCCCGAGAAG
TTGGGGGGAGGGGTCGGCAATTGAACCGGTGCCTAGAGAAGGTGGCGCGGGGTAAACTGGGAAAGTGATG
TCGTGTACTGGCTCCGCCTTTTTCCCGAGGGTGGGGGAGAACCGTATATAAGTGCAGTAGTCGCCGTGAA
CGTTCTTTTTCGCAACGGGTTTGCCGCCAGAACACAGGTAAGTGCCGTGTGTGGTTCCCGCGGGCCTGGC
CTCTTTACGGGTTATGGCCCTTGCGTGCCTTGAATTACTTCCACCTGGCTGCAGTACGTGATTCTTGATC
CCGAGCTTCGGGTTGGAAGTGGGTGGGAGAGTTCGAGGCCTTGCGCTTAAGGAGCCCCTTCGCCTCGTGC
TTGAGTTGAGGCCTGGCCTGGGCGCTGGGGCCGCCGCGTGCGAATCTGGTGGCACCTTCGCGCCTGTCTC
GCTGCTTTCGATAAGTCTCTAGCCATTTAAAATTTTTGATGACCTGCTGCGACGCTTTTTTTCTGGCAAG
ATAGTCTTGTAAATGCGGGCCAAGATCTGCACACTGGTATTTCGGTTTTTGGGGCCGCGGGCGGCGACGG
GGCCCGTGCGTCCCAGCGCACATGTTCGGCGAGGCGGGGCCTGCGAGCGCGGCCACCGAGAATCGGACGG
GGGTAGTCTCAAGCTGGCCGGCCTGCTCTGGTGCCTGGCCTCGCGCCGCCGTGTATCGCCCCGCCCTGGG
CGGCAAGGCTGGCCCGGTCGGCACCAGTTGCGTGAGCGGAAAGATGGCCGCTTCCCGGCCCTGCTGCAGG
GAGCTCAAAATGGAGGACGCGGCGCTCGGGAGAGCGGGCGGGTGAGTCACCCACACAAAGGAAAAGGGCC
TTTCCGTCCTCAGCCGTCGCTTCATGTGACTCCACGGAGTACCGGGCGCCGTCCAGGCACCTCGATTAGT
TCTCGAGCTTTTGGAGTACGTCGTCTTTAGGTTGGGGGGAGGGGTTTTATGCGATGGAGTTTCCCCACAC
TGAGTGGGTGGAGACTGAAGTTAGGCCAGCTTGGCACTTGATGTAATTCTCCTTGGAATTTGCCCTTTTT
GAGTTTGGATCTTGGTTCATTCTCAAGCCTCAGACAGTGGTTCAAAGTTTTTTTCTTCCATTTCAGGTGT
CGTGAGGAATTTCGACATTTAAATTTAATTAATCTCGACGGTATCGGTTAACTTTTAAAAGAAAAGGGGG
GATTGGGGGGTACAGTGCAGGGGAAAGAATAGTAGACATAATAGCAACAGACATACAAACTAAAGAATTA
CAAAAACAAATTACAAAAATTCAAAATTTTATCGATCACGAGACTAGCCTCGAGGTTTATCACAAGTTTG
TACAAAAAAGCAGGCTTCACCATGAGAAAGGGAATCCAGCCCGCTCTGGAGCAGTACCTGGTGACCGCCG
GGGGTGGGGAGGGGGCGGCTGTCGTCGCCGCCGCCGCTGCAGCCTCCATGGACAAAAGGGCACTGCTAGC
CAGCCCCGGCTTCGCCGCCGCCGCCGCCGCTGCCGCCGCCCCGGGCGCGTACATCCAGATCCTCACCACG
AACACTTCCACCACCTCCTGTTCCTCCTCCCTCCAAAGCGGCGCCGTAGCCGCCGGCCCCCTCCTCCCCA
GTGCCCCCGGCGCGGAGCAGACCGCCGGCAGCCTCCTCTACACCACGCCGCACGGACCCTCCAGCAGAGC
CGGGCTGCTGCAGCAGCCACCAGCGCTGGGAC
